>Addgene plasmid #71390 | FLAG-LoxP-PURO-LoxP-SNAP-TERT | depositor full sequence | sequence record 128451 | Full Plasmid Sequence
TCGCGCGTTTCGGTGATGACGGTGAAAACCTCTGACACATGCAGCTCCCGGAGACGGTCACAGCTTGTCT
GTAAGCGGATGCCGGGAGCAGACAAGCCCGTCAGGGCGCGTCAGCGGGTGTTGGCGGGTGTCGGGGCTGG
CTTAACTATGCGGCATCAGAGCAGATTGTACTGAGAGTGCACCATATGCGGTGTGAAATACCGCACAGAT
GCGTAAGGAGAAAATACCGCATCAGGCGCCATTCGCCATTCAGGCTGCGCAACTGTTGGGAAGGGCGATC
GGTGCGGGCCTCTTCGCTATTACGCCAGCTGGCGAAAGGGGGATGTGCTGCAAGGCGATTAAGTTGGGTA
ACGCCAGGGTTTTCCCAGTCACGACGTTGTAAAACGACGGCCAGTGAATTGACGCGTATTGGGATGGAAC
AGTGGCCGTGTGGCTTCTACTGCTGGGCTGGAAGTCGGGCCTCCTAGCTCTGCAGTCCGAGGCTTGGAGC
CAGGTGCCTGGACCCCGAGGTTGCCCTCCACCCTGTGCGGGCGGGATGTGACCAGATGTTGGCCTCATCT
GCCAGACAGAGTGCCGGGGCCCAGGGTCAAGGCCGTTGTGGCTGGTGTGAGGCGCCCGGTGCGCGGCCAG
CAGGAGCGCCTGGCTCCATTTCCCACCCTTTCTCGACGGGACCGCCCCGGTGGGTGATTAACAGATTTGG
GGTGGTTTGCTCATGGTGGGGACCCCTCGCCGCCTGAGAACCTGCAAAGAGAAATGACGGGCCTGTGTCA
AGGAGCCCAAGTCGCGGGGAAGTGTTGCAGGGAGGCACTCCGGGAGGTCCCGCGTGCCCGTCCAGGGAGC
AATGCGTCCTCGGGTTCGTCCCCAGCCGCGTCTACGCGCCTCCGTCCTCCCCTTCACGTCCGGCATTCGT
GGTGCCCGGAGCCCGACGCCCCGCGTCCGGACCTGGAGGCAGCCCTGGGTCTCCGGATCAGGCCAGCGGC
CAAAGGGTCGCCGCACGCACCTGTTCCCAGGGCCTCCACATCATGGCCCCTCCCTCGGGTTACCCCACAG
CCTAGGCCGATTCGACCTCTCTCCGCTGGGGCCCTCGCTGGCGTCCCTGCACCCTGGGAGCGCGAGCGGC
GCGCGGGCGGGGAAGCGCGGCCCAGACCCCCGGGTCCGCCCGGAGCAGCTGCGCTGTCGGGGCCAGGCCG
GGCTCCCAGTGGATTCGCGGGCACAGACGCCCAGGACCGCGCTTCCCACGTGGCGGAGGGACTGGGGACC
CGGGCACCCGTCCTGCCCCTTCACCTTCCAGCTCCGCCTCCTCCGCGCGGACCCCGCCCCGTCCCGACCC
CTCCCGGGTCCCCGGCCCAGCCCCCTCCGGGCCCTCCCAGCCCCTCCCCTTCCTTTCCGCGGCCCCGCCC
TCTCCTCGCGGCGCGAGTTTCAGGCAGCGCTGCGTCCTGCTGCGCACGTGGGAAGCCCTGGCCCCGGCCA
CCCCCGCGATGGACTACAAAGACCATGACGGTGATTATAAAGATCATGATATCGATTACAAGGATGACGA
TGACAAGATAACTTCGTATAATGTATGCTATACGAAGTTATAAGCTTCACACAAAAAACCAACACACAGA
TGTAATGAAAATAAAGATATTTTATTTCAGGCACCGGGCTTGCGGGTCATGCACCAGGTGCGCGGTCCTT
CGGGCACCTCGACGTCGGCGGTGACGGTGAAGCCGAGCCGCTCGTAGAAGGGGAGGTTGCGGGGCGCGGA
GGTCTCCAGGAAGGCGGGCACCCCGGCGCGCTCGGCCGCCTCCACTCCGGGGAGCACGACGGCGCTGCCC
AGACCCTTGCCCTGGTGGTCGGGCGAGACGCCGACGGTGGCCAGGAACCACGCGGGCTCCTTGGGCCGGT
GCGGCGCCAGGAGGCCTTCCATCTGTTGCTGCGCGGCCAGCCGGGAACCGCTCAACTCGGCCATGCGCGG
GCCGATCTCGGCGAACACCGCCCCCGCTTCGACGCTCTCCGGCGTGGTCCAGACCGCCACCGCGGCGCCG
TCGTCCGCGACCCACACCTTGCCGATGTCGAGCCCGACGCGCGTGAGGAAGAGTTCTTGCAGCTCGGTGA
CCCGCTCGATGTGGCGGTCCGGATCGACGGTGTGGCGCGTGGCGGGGTAGTCGGCGAACGCGGCGGCGAG
GGTGCGTACGGCCCTGGGGACGTCGTCGCGGGTGGCGAGGCGCACCGTGGGCTTGTACTCGGTCATGAGC
TTTTTGCAAAAGCCTAGGCCTCCAAAAAAGCCTCCTCACTACTTCTGGAATAGCTCAGAGGCCGAGGCGG
CCTCGGCCTCTGCATAAATAAAAAAAATTAGTCAGCCATGGGGCGGAGAATGGGCGGAACTGGGCGGAGT
TAGGGGCGGGATGGGCGGAGTTAGGGGCGGGACTATGGTTGCTGACTAATTGAGATGCATGCTTTGCATA
CTTCTGCCTGCTGGGGAGCCTGGGGACTTTCCACACCTGGTTGCTGACTAATTGAGATGCATGCTTTGCA
TACTTCTGCCTGCTGGGGAGCCTGGGGACTTTCCACACCGGATCCATAACTTCGTATAATGTATGCTATA
CGAAGTTATCCGGTACCATGGACAAAGATTGCGAAATGAAACGTACCACCCTGGATAGCCCGCTGGGCAA
ACTGGAACTGAGCGGCTGCGAACAGGGCCTGCATGAAATTAAACTGCTGGGTAAAGGCACCAGCGCGGCC
GATGCGGTTGAAGTTCCGGCCCCGGCCGCCGTGCTGGGTGGTCCGGAACCGCTGATGCAGGCGACCGCGT
GGCTGAACGCGTATTTTCATCAGCCGGAAGCGATTGAAGAATTTCCGGTTCCGGCGCTGCATCATCCGGT
GTTTCAGCAGGAGAGCTTTACCCGTCAGGTGCTGTGGAAACTGCTGAAAGTGGTTAAATTTGGCGAAGTG
ATTAGCTATCAGCAGCTGGCGGCCCTGGCGGGTAATCCGGCGGCCACCGCCGCCGTTAAAACCGCGCTGA
GCGGTAACCCGGTGCCGATTCTGATTCCGTGCCATCGTGTGGTTAGCTCTAGCGGTGCGGTTGGCGGTTA
TGAAGGTGGTCTGGCGGTGAAAGAGTGGCTGCTGGCCCATGAAGGTCATCGTCTGGGTAAACCGGGTCTG
GGACCTGCAGGTATAGGCGCGCCAGGATCCGGTACCATGCCGCGCGCTCCCCGCTGCCGAGCCGTGCGCT
CCCTGCTGCGCAGCCACTACCGCGAGGTGCTGCCGCTGGCCACGTTCGTGCGGCGCCTGGGGCCCCAGGG
CTGGCGGCTGGTGCAGCGCGGGGACCCGGCGGCTTTCCGCGCGCTGGTGGCCCAGTGCCTGGTGTGCGTG
CCCTGGGACGCACGGCCGCCCCCCGCCGCCCCCTCCTTCCGCCAGGTGGGCCTCCCCGGGGTCGGCGTCC
GGCTGGGGTTGAGGGCGGCCGGGGGGAACCAGCGACATGCGGAGAGCAGCGCAGGCGACTCAGGGCGCTT
CCCCCGCAGGTGTCCTGCCTGAAGGAGCTGGTGGCCCGAGTGCTGCAGAGGCTGTGCGAGCGCGGCGCGA
AGAACGTGCTGGCCTTCGGCTTCGCGCTGCTGGACGGGGCCCGCGGGGGCCCCCCCGAGGCCTTCACCAC
CAGCGTGCGCAGCTACCTGCCCAACACGGTGACCGACGCACTGCGGGGGAGCGGGGCGTGGGGGCTGCTG
CTGCGCCGCGTGGGCGACGACGTGCTGGTTCACCTGCTGGCACGCTGCGCGCTCTTTGTGCTGGTGGCTC
CCAGCTGCGCCTACCAGGTGTGCGGGCCGCCGCTGTACCAGCTCGGCGCTGCCACTCAGGCCCGGCCCCC
GCCACACGCTAGTGGACCCCGAAGGCGTCTGGGATGCGAACGGGCCTGGAACCATAGCGTCAGGGAGGCC
GGGGTCCCCCTGGGCCTGCCAGCCCCGGGTGCGAGGAGGCGCGGGGGCAGTGCCAGCCGAAGTCTGCCGT
TGCCCAAGAGGCCCAGGCGTGGCGCTGCCCCTGAGCCGGAGCGGACGCCCGTTGGGCAGGGGTCCTGGGC
CCACCCGGGCAGGACGCGTGGACCGAGTGACCGTGGTTTCTGTGTGGTGTCACCTGCCAGACCCGCCGAA
GAAGCCACCTCTTTGGAGGGTGCGCTCTCTGGCACGCGCCACTCCCACCCATCCGATATCGGAACATCCC
AATGGCGCGCCGAGCTTGGCTCGAGCATGGTCATAGCTGTTTCCTGTGTGAAATTGTTATCCGCTCACAA
TTCCACACAACATACGAGCCGGAAGCATAAAGTGTAAAGCCTGGGGTGCCTAATGAGTGAGCTAACTCAC
ATTAATTGCGTTGCGCTCACTGCCCGCTTTCCAGTCGGGAAACCTGTCGTGCCAGCTGCATTAATGAATC
GGCCAACGCGCGGGGAGAGGCGGTTTGCGTATTGGGCGCTCTTCCGCTTCCTCGCTCACTGACTCGCTGC
GCTCGGTCGTTCGGCTGCGGCGAGCGGTATCAGCTCACTCAAAGGCGGTAATACGGTTATCCACAGAATC
AGGGGATAACGCAGGAAAGAACATGTGAGCAAAAGGCCAGCAAAAGGCCAGGAACCGTAAAAAGGCCGCG
TTGCTGGCGTTTTTCCATAGGCTCCGCCCCCCTGACGAGCATCACAAAAATCGACGCTCAAGTCAGAGGT
GGCGAAACCCGACAGGACTATAAAGATACCAGGCGTTTCCCCCTGGAAGCTCCCTCGTGCGCTCTCCTGT
TCCGACCCTGCCGCTTACCGGATACCTGTCCGCCTTTCTCCCTTCGGGAAGCGTGGCGCTTTCTCATAGC
TCACGCTGTAGGTATCTCAGTTCGGTGTAGGTCGTTCGCTCCAAGCTGGGCTGTGTGCACGAACCCCCCG
TTCAGCCCGACCGCTGCGCCTTATCCGGTAACTATCGTCTTGAGTCCAACCCGGTAAGACACGACTTATC
GCCACTGGCAGCAGCCACTGGTAACAGGATTAGCAGAGCGAGGTATGTAGGCGGTGCTACAGAGTTCTTG
AAGTGGTGGCCTAACTACGGCTACACTAGAAGAACAGTATTTGGTATCTGCGCTCTGCTGAAGCCAGTTA
CCTTCGGAAAAAGAGTTGGTAGCTCTTGATCCGGCAAACAAACCACCGCTGGTAGCGGTGGTTTTTTTGT
TTGCAAGCAGCAGATTACGCGCAGAAAAAAAGGATCTCAAGAAGATCCTTTGATCTTTTCTACGGGGTCT
GACGCTCAGTGGAACGAAAACTCACGTTAAGGGATTTTGGTCATGAGATTATCAAAAAGGATCTTCACCT
AGATCCTTTTAAATTAAAAATGAAGTTTTAAATCAATCTAAAGTATATATGAGTAAACTTGGTCTGACAG
TTAGAAAAACTCATCGAGCATCAAATGAAACTGCAATTTATTCATATCAGGATTATCAATACCATATTTT
TGAAAAAGCCGTTTCTGTAATGAAGGAGAAAACTCACCGAGGCAGTTCCATAGGATGGCAAGATCCTGGT
ATCGGTCTGCGATTCCGACTCGTCCAACATCAATACAACCTATTAATTTCCCCTCGTCAAAAATAAGGTT
ATCAAGTGAGAAATCACCATGAGTGACGACTGAATCCGGTGAGAATGGCAAAAGTTTATGCATTTCTTTC
CAGACTTGTTCAACAGGCCAGCCATTACGCTCGTCATCAAAATCACTCGCATCAACCAAACCGTTATTCA
TTCGTGATTGCGCCTGAGCGAGACGAAATACGCGATCGCTGTTAAAAGGACAATTACAAACAGGAATCGA
ATGCAACCGGCGCAGGAACACTGCCAGCGCATCAACAATATTTTCACCTGAATCAGGATATTCTTCTAAT
ACCTGGAATGCTGTTTTCCCAGGGATCGCAGTGGTGAGTAACCATGCATCATCAGGAGTACGGATAAAAT
GCTTGATGGTCGGAAGAGGCATAAATTCCGTCAGCCAGTTTAGTCTGACCATCTCATCTGTAACATCATT
GGCAACGCTACCTTTGCCATGTTTCAGAAACAACTCTGGCGCATCGGGCTTCCCATACAATCGATAGATT
GTCGCACCTGATTGCCCGACATTATCGCGAGCCCATTTATACCCATATAAATCAGCATCCATGTTGGAAT
TTAATCGCGGCCTAGAGCAAGACGTTTCCCGTTGAATATGGCTCATACTCTTCCTTTTTCAATATTATTG
AAGCATTTATCAGGGTTATTGTCTCATGAGCGGATACATATTTGAATGTATTTAGAAAAATAAACAAATA
GGGGTTCCGCGCACATTTCCCCGAAAAGTGCCACCTGACGTCTAAGAAACCATTATTATCATGACATTAA
CCTATAAAAATAGGCGTATCACGAGGCCCTTTCGTC
Features (pLannotate 1.2.2; 19 found; start..end, strand, type, name):
    137..236     +  misc_feature   bom (fragment): basis of mobility region from pBR322
    242..399     -  CDS            lacZα (fragment): LacZα fragment of β-galactosidase; lacZ fragment
   1482..1547    +  CDS            3xFLAG: three tandem FLAG® epitope tags, followed by an enterokinase cleavage site
   1548..1581    -  protein_bind   loxP: Cre-mediated recombination occurs in the 8-bp core sequence (GCATACAT). Cre recombinase
   1588..1636    -  polyA_signal   poly(A) signal: synthetic polyadenylation signal
   1637..2236    -  CDS            PuroR: puromycin N-acetyltransferase; pac from Streptomyces alboniger; confers resistance to puromycin
   2243..2559    -  promoter       SV40 promoter: SV40 enhancer and early promoter
   2566..2599    -  protein_bind   loxP: Cre-mediated recombination occurs in the 8-bp core sequence (GCATACAT). Cre recombinase
   2608..3153    +  CDS            SNAP-tag®: human O6-alkylguanine-DNA-alkyltransferase variant that forms covalent bonds with benzylguanine derivatives optimized for bacterial expression
   3187..3408    +  CDS            hTERT (fragment): human telomerase reverse transcriptase, the catalytic subunit of telomerase; TERT; prevents telomere shortening and allows postsenescent cells to proliferate beyond crisis (Counter et al., 1998); also known as EST2
   3507..4185    +  CDS            hTERT (fragment): human telomerase reverse transcriptase, the catalytic subunit of telomerase; TERT; prevents telomere shortening and allows postsenescent cells to proliferate beyond crisis (Counter et al., 1998); also known as EST2
   4254..4270    -  protein_bind   lac operator: The lac repressor binds to the lac operator to inhibit transcription in E. coli. This inhibition can be relieved by adding lactose or isopropyl-β-D-thiogalactopyranoside (IPTG). lac repressor encoded by lacI
   4278..4308    -  promoter       lac promoter: promoter for the E. coli lac operon
   4323..4344    -  protein_bind   CAP binding site: CAP binding activates transcription in the presence of cAMP. E. coli catabolite activator protein
   4357..4449    -  CDS            lacI (fragment): lac repressor; lacI; The lac repressor binds to the lac operator to inhibit transcription in E. coli. This inhibition can be relieved by adding lactose or isopropyl-β-D-thiogalactopyranoside (IPTG).
   4632..5220    -  rep_origin     ori: high-copy-number ColE1/pMB1/pBR322/pUC origin of replication
   5391..6206    -  CDS            KanR: aminoglycoside phosphotransferase; aph(3')-Ia; confers resistance to kanamycin in bacteria or G418 (Geneticin®) in eukaryotes
   6207..6311    -  promoter       AmpR promoter: bla
   6406..35      +  CDS            rop (fragment) (across the origin): Rop protein, which maintains plasmids at low copy number; rop
