[The description below was written by a language model from this plasmid's Addgene catalogue record and pLannotate feature annotations shown in this document.]
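Description:
FLAG-LoxP-PURO-LoxP-SNAP-TERT is a homologous recombination donor plasmid built on a pUC57 backbone, designed for CRISPR-Cas9-assisted knock-in of an N-terminal FLAG-SNAP tag at the endogenous TERT (telomerase reverse transcriptase) locus in human cells. It is about 6.4–6.5 kb and is propagated in E. coli at high copy from a ColE1/pUC-type origin. Bacterial selection is with kanamycin, through an aph(3')-Ia gene driven by the AmpR (bla) promoter. Remnants of the lacZα/lac promoter cloning region flank the insert.

The payload begins with roughly 1 kb of unannotated sequence, presumably the upstream homology arm covering the TERT promoter region, although the feature table does not label it. This is followed by a 3xFLAG coding sequence and then a loxP-flanked selection cassette placed in the reverse orientation. That cassette consists of the SV40 enhancer/early promoter, the puromycin N-acetyltransferase gene and a synthetic poly(A) signal. After the second loxP site come the SNAP-tag coding sequence and two hTERT coding fragments separated by a short gap. The gap is consistent with genomic sequence containing an intron, and these fragments serve as the downstream homology arm.

No exogenous promoter drives the tagged gene, since expression is meant to come from the endogenous TERT promoter after integration. Puromycin selection enriches for edited cells. Cre recombinase then removes the marker cassette and leaves a single loxP site between the FLAG and SNAP sequences, which is expected to give a continuous FLAG-SNAP-TERT fusion. The SNAP-tag binds benzylguanine-derived substrates covalently, allowing fluorescent labelling, while FLAG supports detection or immunopurification of telomerase expressed at native levels.
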