Addgene plasmid #71390: FLAG-LoxP-PURO-LoxP-SNAP-TERT
Purpose: Homologues recombination donor plasmid for inserting a FLAG-SNAP-tag at the N-terminus of the TERT locus in human cells. Includes PURO resistance flanked by LoxP sites for selection.
Depositing lab: Thomas Cech. Depositing organization: University of Colorado, Boulder. Publication: A novel two-step genome editing strategy with CRISPR-Cas9 provides new insights into telomerase action and TERT gene expression. Xi L, Schmidt JC, Zaug AJ, Ascarrunz DR, Cech TR. Genome Biol. 2015 Nov 10;16(1):231. doi: 10.1186/s13059-015-0791-1. PubMed 26553065.
Backbone
  Vector backbone: pUC57
  Backbone size w/o insert (bp): 2000
  Total vector size (bp): 6500
  Vector type: HR Donor
  Selectable markers: Puromycin
Growth in bacteria
  Bacterial resistance: Kanamycin, 50 μg/mL
  Growth temperature: 37°C
  Growth strain: DH5alpha
  Copy number: High Copy
Gene/Insert
  Gene/Insert name: TERT (alt name: Telomerase reverse transcriptase)
  Species: H. sapiens (human)
  Insert size (bp): 4000
  Entrez Gene: TERT (a.k.a. CMM9, DKCA2, DKCB4, EST2, PFBMFT1, TCS1, TP2, TRT, hEST2, hTRT)
  Promoter: Endogenous TERT promotor
  Tag / fusion protein: FLAG-SNAP (N terminal on insert)
  Cloning method: Unknown
  Sequencing primers: 5′ M13f; 3′ M13r
Terms and licenses: Academic/Nonprofit Terms; Industry Terms: Not Available to Industry
How to cite: FLAG-LoxP-PURO-LoxP-SNAP-TERT was a gift from Thomas Cech (Addgene plasmid # 71390 ; http://n2t.net/addgene:71390 ; RRID:Addgene_71390)
