>Addgene plasmid #71390 | FLAG-LoxP-PURO-LoxP-SNAP-TERT | addgene partial sequence | sequence record 131998 | puro-variant-R 5'-gtgggcttgtactcggtcat-3'
TCCTCACTACTTCTGGAATAGCTCAGAGGCCGAGGCGGCCTCGGCCTCTGCATAAATAAAAAAAATTAGT
CAGCCATGGGGCGGAGAATGGGCGGAACTGGGCGGAGTTAGGGGCGGGATGGGCGGAGTTAGGGGCGGGA
CTATGGTTGCTGACTAATTGAGATGCATGCTTTGCATACTTCTGCCTGCTGGGGAGCCTGGGGACTTTCC
ACACCTGGTTGCTGACTAATTGAGATGCATGCTTTGCATACTTCTGCCTGCTGGGGAGCCTGGGGACTTT
CCACACCGGATCCATAACTTCGTATAATGTATGCTATACGAAGTTATCCGGTACCATGGACAAAGATTGC
GAAATGAAACGTACCACCCTGGATAGCCCGCTGGGCAAACTGGAACTGAGCGGCTGCGAACAGGGCCTGC
ATGAAATTAAACTGCTGGGTAAAGGCACCAGCGCGGCCGATGCGGTTGAAGTTCCGGCCCCGGCCGCCGT
GCTGGGTGGTCCGGAACCGCTGATGCAGGCGACCGCGTGGCTGAACGCGTATTTTCATCAGCCGGAAGCG
ATTGAAGAATTTCCGGTTCCGGCGCTGCATCATCCGGTGTTTCAGCAGGAGAGCTTTACCCGTCAGGTGC
TGTGGAAACTGCTGAAAGTGGTTAAATTTGGCGAAGTGATTAGCTATCAGCAGCTGGCGGCCCTGGCGGG
TAATCCGGCGGCCACCGCCGCCGTTAAAACCGCGCTGAGCGGTAACCCGGTGCCGATTCTGATTCCGTGC
CATCGTGTGGTTAGCTCTAGCGGTGCGGTTGGCGGTTATGAAGGTGGTCTGGCGGTGAAAGAGTGGCTGC
TGGCCCATGAAGGTCATCGTCTGGGTAAACCGGGTCTGGGACCTGCAGGTATAGGCGCGCCAGGATCCGG
TACCATGCCGCGCGCTCC
