>Addgene plasmid #71390 | FLAG-LoxP-PURO-LoxP-SNAP-TERT | addgene partial sequence | sequence record 132000 | M13-Rev 5'-CAGGAAACAGCTATGACC-3'
GGATGGGTGGGAGTGGCGCGTGCCAGAGAGCGCACCCTCCAAAGAGGTGGCTTCTTCGGCGGGTCTGGCA
GGTGACACCACACAGAAACCACGGTCACTCGGTCCACGCGTCCTGCCCGGGTGGGCCCAGGACCCCTGCC
CAACGGGCGTCCGCTCCGGCTCAGGGGCAGCGCCACGCCTGGGCCTCTTGGGCAACGGCAGACTTCGGCT
GGCACTGCCCCCGCGCCTCCTCGCACCCGGGGCTGGCAGGCCCAGGGGGACCCCGGCCTCCCTGACGCTA
TGGTTCCAGGCCCGTTCGCATCCCAGACGCCTTCGGGGTCCACTAGCGTGTGGCGGGGGCCGGGCCTGAG
TGGCAGCGCCGAGCTGGTACAGCGGCGGCCCGCACACCTGGTAGGCGCAGCTGGGAGCCACCAGCACAAA
GAGCGCGCAGCGTGCCAGCAGGTGAACCAGCACGTCGTCGCCCACGCGGCGCAGCAGCAGCCCCCACGCC
CCGCTCCCCCGCAGTGCGTCGGTCACCGTGTTGGGCAGGTAGCTGCGCACGCTGGTGGTGAAGGCCTCGG
GGGGGCCCCCGC
