>Addgene plasmid #71390 | FLAG-LoxP-PURO-LoxP-SNAP-TERT | addgene partial sequence | sequence record 132004 | Puro-F2 5'-ctcggcttcaccgtcacc-3'
TGGTGCATGACCCGCAAGCCCGGTGCCTGAAATAAAATATCTTTATTTTCATTACATCTGTGTGTTGGTT
TTTTGTGTGAAGCTTATAACTTCGTATAGCATACATTATACGAAGTTATCTTGTCATCGTCATCCTTGTA
ATCGATATCATGATCTTTATAATCACCGTCATGGTCTTTGTAGTCCATCGCGGGGGTGGCCGGGGCCAGG
GCTTCCCACGTGCGCAGCAGGACGCAGCGCTGCCTGAAACTCGCGCCGCGAGGAGAGGGCGGGGCCGCGG
AAAGGAAGGGGAGGGGCTGGGAGGGCCCGGAGGGGGCTGGGCCGGGGACCCGGGAGGGGTCGGGACGGGG
CGGGGTCCGCGCGGAGGAGGCGGAGCTGGAAGGTGAAGGGGCAGGACGGGTGCCCGGGTCCCCAGTCCCT
CCGCCACGTGGGAAGCGCGGTCCTGGGCGTCTGTGCCCGCGAATCCACTGGGAGCCCGGCCTGGCCCCGA
CAGCGCAGCTGCTCCGGGCGGACCCGGGGGTCTGGGCCGCGCTTCCCCGCCCGCGCGCCGCTCGCGCTCC
CAGGGTGCAGGGACGCCAGCGAGGGCCCCAGCGGAGAGAGGTCGAATCGGCCTAGGCTGTGGGGTAACCC
GAGGGAGGGGCCATGATGTGGAGGCCCTGGGAACAGGTGCGTGCGGCGACCCTTTGGCCGCTGGCCTGAT
CCGGAGACCCAGGGCTGCCTCCAGGTCCGGACGCGGGGCGTCGGGCTC
